Addgene plasmid #1663: L4643
Purpose: (Empty Backbone)
Depositing lab: Andrew Fire. Depositing organization: Carnegie Institution for Science.
Backbone
  Vector backbone: Unknown
  Backbone size (bp): 6807
  Vector type: Worm Expression
Growth in bacteria
  Bacterial resistance: Ampicillin, 100 μg/mL
  Growth temperature: 37°C
  Growth strain: DH5alpha
  Copy number: Unknown
Gene/Insert
  Gene/Insert name: None
  Tag / fusion protein: myo3-2341, myo3Tsa, SV40NLS, gfpN, IVSR, gfpGLA, IVSS, IVST, gfpT203Y, gfpC, IVSM, IVSL
  Cloning method: Restriction Enzyme
Terms and licenses: Academic/Nonprofit Terms; Industry Terms: Not Available to Industry
Depositor comments: See Fire Lab Vector Kit Documentation 1999. Fire Lab Miniprep Number pPD132.112, Ligation number L4643.
How to cite: L4643 was a gift from Andrew Fire (Addgene plasmid # 1663 ; http://n2t.net/addgene:1663 ; RRID:Addgene_1663)
