[The description below was written by a language model from this plasmid's Addgene catalogue record and pLannotate feature annotations shown in this document.]
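Description:
L4643 is a Caenorhabditis elegans expression vector from the 1999 Fire Lab vector kit, catalogued as an empty backbone of about 6.8 kb with no separate gene insert. It is propagated in E. coli on a high-copy ColE1/pUC-type origin and selected with ampicillin through the bla (AmpR) gene and its promoter. The feature table also picks up remnants typical of pUC/pBR322-derived plasmids: short rop and bom fragments, a lacI fragment, a CAP binding site, the lac promoter and operator, and a piece of the pUC18/19 polylinker. The parental backbone itself is recorded as unknown.

The payload is described only through the depositor's list of modular segments. The names myo3-2341 and myo3Tsa point to upstream regulatory sequence and the transcription start region of myo-3, a body-wall muscle myosin gene. The automated annotation leaves the first roughly 2.4 kb unlabelled, which is consistent with such a promoter occupying that space but does not confirm it. Next come an SV40 nuclear localisation signal and a GFP coding region assembled from segments (gfpN, gfpGLA, gfpT203Y, gfpC) interrupted by several synthetic introns (the IVS elements), which are commonly included to improve transgene expression in worms. The T203Y substitution is characteristic of yellow-shifted GFP variants, which fits the annotation software matching this region to a Citrine-like yellow fluorescent protein; the "circularly permuted" label is probably just a best-match artefact. A short downstream hit to aex-5 likely reflects worm genomic sequence in the 3' region, though the record does not identify the 3' UTR.

Together these parts suggest a nuclear-targeted yellow fluorescent reporter for muscle, useful as a marker or as a template for fusions.
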