Features (pLannotate 1.2.2; 12 found; start..end, strand, type, name):
   2414..2430    -  misc_feature   MCS (fragment): pUC18/19 multiple cloning site
   2529..3392    +  CDS            cpCitrine: cpCitrine is a basic (constitutively fluorescent) green/yellow fluorescent protein published in 2001, derived from Aequorea victoria.
   4065..4217    +  CDS            aex-5 (fragment): AEX5_CAEEL - Also known as kpc-3 From Caenorhabditis elegans.
   4345..4380    +  CDS            rop (fragment): Rop protein, which maintains plasmids at low copy number; rop
   4482..4581    +  misc_feature   bom (fragment): basis of mobility region from pBR322
   4679..4783    +  promoter       AmpR promoter: bla
   4784..5644    +  CDS            AmpR: β-lactamase; bla; confers resistance to ampicillin, carbenicillin, and related antibiotics
   5815..6403    +  rep_origin     ori: high-copy-number ColE1/pMB1/pBR322/pUC origin of replication
   6586..6678    +  CDS            lacI (fragment): lac repressor; lacI; The lac repressor binds to the lac operator to inhibit transcription in E. coli. This inhibition can be relieved by adding lactose or isopropyl-β-D-thiogalactopyranoside (IPTG).
   6691..6712    +  protein_bind   CAP binding site: CAP binding activates transcription in the presence of cAMP. E. coli catabolite activator protein
   6727..6757    +  promoter       lac promoter: promoter for the E. coli lac operon
   6765..6781    +  protein_bind   lac operator: The lac repressor binds to the lac operator to inhibit transcription in E. coli. This inhibition can be relieved by adding lactose or isopropyl-β-D-thiogalactopyranoside (IPTG). lac repressor encoded by lacI
>Addgene plasmid #1663 | L4643 | depositor full sequence | sequence record 273 | Author sequence
ATGACCATGATTACGCCAAGCTTGGGCTGCAGGTCGGCTATAATAAGTTCTTGAATAAAATAATTTTCCC
GACAAAACATGAGTATTTCTTTCGAAAATAAAAGTGCAGGCTAATTAGAGATTATTCTGTAATTAACTGC
ATAATTTGTCACGTGCCATAGTTTTACATTCCACTACGTCATAGTTCTTAAAATACTAATCTCCTGAAAA
TAGAAGTAGGTGAAGAAAGTTTAATTATCAGTTCTAAAATGACAATTGATCTTTGGAATATGTTCTGAAA
CTACCGATCATTGAACAGATGCTATTTGAATGATATAGAATTGTATATTTGCAATTTCTGAAACGCGTTC
TTAAAGGCACACAGATTAATTCAAAAGGGTCTGGCCGCAAAAAGGTTTATGGTGGCCGATTTTGAGTTTT
GTGTGTGATTGCTTTTTCACAATCAGTGTTTTCAGGATTATGTGATGAACTAGATCTTCAAGTTTCGTTA
CATTTCATATGTTTTCGGAACTCACGAAGTACATATTGGGTATTGTGCTCAAAAAATTCAGCAATCAGCT
TCGCTCCGCTGACTTTAGAACCCAAAAAAATAGTATGGCCAAACTGACTGTGTTACGATCATTTCAATTT
TTCAATACATATTTAAGATTTCTAAGAGTAAGAAGGTCAAAAACTGTTCTGGAATACATATATATTTTTC
AGGTTACAATTAGTCAAAAAGTGCACTGAAATATACGTTTTAATTTCACGAATAACCCAATTAGTTCAAT
GTATTTTTGGTCAACCAACGTTAAAGTTTGGCTTCCAACCAATTATCATTTCTGATCAACCACAATGTTT
TTTCTTTATCTGCAAGTTAATTTTTTATTTTTATCCAGATGTTTGGCATATTTTTCAATTCTTCACTAGC
GCCCACTTCTTGCACTTCCGGCGCCCTGAATCTAATGCATCTGTTGCAAGAATTGAAAGACCAATCAACA
CATTGTTTTCTTCACGAGATACTGAAGAAAATGAATAAAAACAGAGAAAAAGAGCCATGTGATTAGTGAC
AACTGTTGCTAACAGATACCATAGCTTGGACTTGGTACGTGATGGCAACGTATGGGTCAACAAAAATGAT
TGCAGAGGGGGTGCAAAACAGTCAAGTCGAGAAAATATGAAAAACAGAAAACAAAGAACAGAAAAATGGG
TTTGAGAGTCAGTATAATTTATAAAAGAAAAATTGTACATAGAAATTAACCATTTTTGTAGAAGAAGTTA
TTTTTCAAGCATCGTTAAAAATTATTCAAAGCACCTTATTTCATATTTAATTTTAAACATGGTTAAATGA
ACAACACGGTGCGCAATCAGGAAAACTTGAAATCTGAAACTGTTGTTGTGATCTTCTTCGCAACTGTTCA
GATAGCACTAGTGTAATGTTAAGAGTGCGCGAATATAATGGAATATAATGGATCACACCTCCTGCCATCA
GGTAAACGTCTCTGTTATCACATATTTCCAACTATTAAATTTTTACCTTTTACAGTTTTACATTTTTTTG
AAAAAAGTAACTTTTTGTCTTCAAAATCCCTGACGAAAATATCAAATATTTTAATCGAGACTGCAGAGGA
ACCGATTGATGATTTGGAAAATCCAGCTTTACCTGTGTAAGAACTGAAAAGTTTCATAACCCTAGGGTAT
TCCCAGTTACATTCCCCACTGGCTAACAATAGCACCCAGTTTTTCATCACCTTTCTTCAAATTTCTCGGC
GATTTGTTAAAAACAAAATTTGTGTCCCTTCTCTGATATCTCTATGTCTCTAAACACAAGTTCATCGGAA
AACGAAGGAGGGTAGGTGTTGGTTGGGCTCCCGAAGTGAAAATAGAAGAGCAAGAATAGAATATTAGAGA
GAGAGTGCAGAGAGGGCGGGATAGCTCCCGGGATTCCGTTTTCTTCTTCTTTATCTTCAACGATGATGTG
TGTGCGTGTTGTATAGATTCTGTTGCTCCCCCACAACTCGCTCCGAAGGCTCAATACAATTCAATTGATA
TTGGAGGAGAGCCTACCGGAGTGGGAGGATAAGAAGAAACATAAGAAGAAGAAGAAGAAGAAGCATGCTT
CTGGTTTTTGATGCTATGAAAACGGCACAAAAAGATGATTGAGGTCCCTTTTCAATACCTTCTCTCATCT
TTCAAATCCCATTGAAACCTAAAACTTCTCACCACGCTTTACCATTGTTCTCCAAAAACTTATAGCAATG
TCTATAACTTTTTTATCTCTGAAAAGCAGTGTTCCATTTTTCTTTTTCCTATTTTATTTCAATTGTTTCT
CACATTTCGTTTGGATTCTTTGCTTGTCAACCAGCTTCTTCTTCCACTTTTACCGTCTAATTTTCAGGGC
AGGGAGCCATCAAACCCACGACCACTAGATCCATCTAGAGGATCCCCGGGATTGGCCAAAGGACCCAAAG
GAGGACCCTTGGAGGGTACCGAGCTCAGAAAAAATGACTGCTCCAAAGAAGAAGCGTAAGGTACCGGTAG
AAAAAATGAGTAAAGGAGAAGAACTTTTCACTGGAGTTGTCCCAATTCTTGTTGAATTAGATGGTGATGT
TAATGGGCACAAATTTTCTGTCAGTGGAGAGGGTGAAGGTGATGCAACATACGGAAAACTTACCCTTAAA
TTTATTTGCACTACTGGAAAACTACCTGTTCCATGGGTAAGTTTAAACATATATATACTAACTAACCCTG
ATTATTTAAATTTTCAGCCAACACTTGTCACTACTTTCGGTTATGGTCTTCAATGCTTCGCCAGATACCC
AGATCATATGAAACAGCATGACTTTTTCAAGAGTGCCATGCCCGAAGGTTATGTACAGGAAAGAACTATA
TTTTTCAAAGATGACGGGAACTACAAGACACGTAAGTTTAAACAGTTCGGTACTAACTAACCATACATAT
TTAAATTTTCAGGTGCTGAAGTCAAGTTTGAAGGTGATACCCTTGTTAATAGAATCGAGTTAAAAGGTAT
TGATTTTAAAGAAGATGGAAACATTCTTGGACACAAATTGGAATACAACTATAACTCACACAATGTATAC
ATCATGGCAGACAAACAAAAGAATGGAATCAAAGTTGTAAGTTTAAACATGATTTTACTAACTAACTAAT
CTGATTTAAATTTTCAGAACTTCAAAATTAGACACAACATTGAAGATGGAAGCGTTCAACTAGCAGACCA
TTATCAACAAAATACTCCAATTGGCGATGGCCCTGTCCTTTTACCAGACAACCATTACCTGTCCTACCAA
TCTGCCCTTTCGAAAGATCCCAACGAAAAGAGAGACCACATGGTCCTTCTTGAGTTTGTAACAGCTGCTG
GGATTACACATGGCATGGATGAACTATACAAATAGCATTCGTAGAATTGTAAGTTTAAACTTTCTCATAC
TAACTAACGCGCTCTATTTAAATTTTCAGAATTCCAACTGAGCGCCGGTCGCTACCATTACCAACTTGTC
TGGTGTCAAAAATAATAGGGGCCGCTGTCATCAGAGTAAGTTTAAACTGAGTTCTACTAACTAACGAGTA
ATATTTAAATTTTCAGCATCTCGCGCCCGTGCCTCTGACTTCTAAGTCCAATTACTCTTCAACATCCCTA
CATGCTCTTTCTCCCTGTGCTCCCACCCCCTATTTTTGTTATTATCAAAAAACTTCTCTTAATTTCTTTG
TTTTTTAGCTTCTTTTAAGTCACCTCTAACAATGAAATTGTGTAGATTCAAAAATAGAATTAATTCGTAA
TAAAAAGTCGAAAAAAATTGTGCTCCCTCCCCCCATTAATAATAATTCTATCCCAAAATCTACACAATGT
TCTGTGTACACTTCTTATGTTTTTTACTTCTGATAAATTTTTTTGAAACATCATAGAAAAAACCGCACAC
AAAATACCTTATCATATGTTACGTTTCAGTTTATGACCGCAATTTTTATTTCTTCGCACGTCTGGGCCTC
TCATGACGTCAAATCATGCTCATCGTGAAAAAGTTTTGGAGTATTTTTGGAATTTTTCAATCAAGTGAAA
GTTTATGAAATTAATTTTCCTGCTTTTGCTTTTTGGGGTTTCCCCTATTGTTTGTCAAGATTTCGAGGAC
GGCGTTTTTCTTGCTAAAATCACAAGTATTGATGAGCACGATGCAAGAAAGATCGGAAGAAGGTTTGGGT
TTGAGGCTCAGTGGAAGGTGAGTAGAAGTTGATAATTTGAAAGTGGAGTAGTGTCTATGGGGTTTTTGCC
TTAAATGACAGAATACATTCCCAATATACCAAACATAACTGTTTCCTACTAGTCGGCCGTACGGGCCCTT
TCGTCTCGCGCGTTTCGGTGATGACGGTGAAAACCTCTGACACATGCAGCTCCCGGAGACGGTCACAGCT
TGTCTGTAAGCGGATGCCGGGAGCAGACAAGCCCGTCAGGGCGCGTCAGCGGGTGTTGGCGGGTGTCGGG
GCTGGCTTAACTATGCGGCATCAGAGCAGATTGTACTGAGAGTGCACCATATGCGGTGTGAAATACCGCA
CAGATGCGTAAGGAGAAAATACCGCATCAGGCGGCCTTAAGGGCCTCGTGATACGCCTATTTTTATAGGT
TAATGTCATGATAATAATGGTTTCTTAGACGTCAGGTGGCACTTTTCGGGGAAATGTGCGCGGAACCCCT
ATTTGTTTATTTTTCTAAATACATTCAAATATGTATCCGCTCATGAGACAATAACCCTGATAAATGCTTC
AATAATATTGAAAAAGGAAGAGTATGAGTATTCAACATTTCCGTGTCGCCCTTATTCCCTTTTTTGCGGC
ATTTTGCCTTCCTGTTTTTGCTCACCCAGAAACGCTGGTGAAAGTAAAAGATGCTGAAGATCAGTTGGGT
GCACGAGTGGGTTACATCGAACTGGATCTCAACAGCGGTAAGATCCTTGAGAGTTTTCGCCCCGAAGAAC
GTTTTCCAATGATGAGCACTTTTAAAGTTCTGCTATGTGGCGCGGTATTATCCCGTATTGACGCCGGGCA
AGAGCAACTCGGTCGCCGCATACACTATTCTCAGAATGACTTGGTTGAGTACTCACCAGTCACAGAAAAG
CATCTTACGGATGGCATGACAGTAAGAGAATTATGCAGTGCTGCCATAACCATGAGTGATAACACTGCGG
CCAACTTACTTCTGACAACGATCGGAGGACCGAAGGAGCTAACCGCTTTTTTGCACAACATGGGGGATCA
TGTAACTCGCCTTGATCGTTGGGAACCGGAGCTGAATGAAGCCATACCAAACGACGAGCGTGACACCACG
ATGCCTGTAGCAATGGCAACAACGTTGCGCAAACTATTAACTGGCGAACTACTTACTCTAGCTTCCCGGC
AACAATTAATAGACTGGATGGAGGCGGATAAAGTTGCAGGACCACTTCTGCGCTCGGCCCTTCCGGCTGG
CTGGTTTATTGCTGATAAATCTGGAGCCGGTGAGCGTGGGTCTCGCGGTATCATTGCAGCACTGGGGCCA
GATGGTAAGCCCTCCCGTATCGTAGTTATCTACACGACGGGGAGTCAGGCAACTATGGATGAACGAAATA
GACAGATCGCTGAGATAGGTGCCTCACTGATTAAGCATTGGTAACTGTCAGACCAAGTTTACTCATATAT
ACTTTAGATTGATTTAAAACTTCATTTTTAATTTAAAAGGATCTAGGTGAAGATCCTTTTTGATAATCTC
ATGACCAAAATCCCTTAACGTGAGTTTTCGTTCCACTGAGCGTCAGACCCCGTAGAAAAGATCAAAGGAT
CTTCTTGAGATCCTTTTTTTCTGCGCGTAATCTGCTGCTTGCAAACAAAAAAACCACCGCTACCAGCGGT
GGTTTGTTTGCCGGATCAAGAGCTACCAACTCTTTTTCCGAAGGTAACTGGCTTCAGCAGAGCGCAGATA
CCAAATACTGTCCTTCTAGTGTAGCCGTAGTTAGGCCACCACTTCAAGAACTCTGTAGCACCGCCTACAT
ACCTCGCTCTGCTAATCCTGTTACCAGTGGCTGCTGCCAGTGGCGATAAGTCGTGTCTTACCGGGTTGGA
CTCAAGACGATAGTTACCGGATAAGGCGCAGCGGTCGGGCTGAACGGGGGGTTCGTGCACACAGCCCAGC
TTGGAGCGAACGACCTACACCGAACTGAGATACCTACAGCGTGAGCATTGAGAAAGCGCCACGCTTCCCG
AAGGGAGAAAGGCGGACAGGTATCCGGTAAGCGGCAGGGTCGGAACAGGAGAGCGCACGAGGGAGCTTCC
AGGGGGAAACGCCTGGTATCTTTATAGTCCTGTCGGGTTTCGCCACCTCTGACTTGAGCGTCGATTTTTG
TGATGCTCGTCAGGGGGGCGGAGCCTATGGAAAAACGCCAGCAACGCGGCCTTTTTACGGTTCCTGGCCT
TTTGCTGGCCTTTTGCTCACATGTTCTTTCCTGCGTTATCCCCTGATTCTGTGGATAACCGTATTACCGC
CTTTGAGTGAGCTGATACCGCTCGCCGCAGCCGAACGACCGAGCGCAGCGAGTCAGTGAGCGAGGAAGCG
GAAGAGCGCCCAATACGCAAACCGCCTCTCCCCGCGCGTTGGCCGATTCATTAATGCAGCTGGCACGACA
GGTTTCCCGACTGGAAAGCGGGCAGTGAGCGCAACGCAATTAATGTGAGTTAGCTCACTCATTAGGCACC
CCAGGCTTTACACTTTATGCTTCCGGCTCGTATGTTGTGTGGAATTGTGAGCGGATAACAATTTCACACA
GGAAACAGCT
