>Addgene plasmid #1663 | L4643 | addgene partial sequence | sequence record 16795 | 1663_m13reverse
GNNNGCGGNCGGCTATATAAGTTCTTGAATAAAATAATTTTCCCGACAAAACATGAGTATTTCTCCTCNA
AAATAAAAGTGCAGGCTAATTAGAGATTATTCTGTAANTAACTGCATAATTTGTCACGTGCCATAGTTTT
ACATTCCACTACGTCATAGTTCTTAAAATACTAATCTCCTGAAAATAGAAGTAGGTGAAGAAAGTTTAAT
TATCAGTTCTAAAATGACAATTGATCTTTGGAATATGTTCTGAAACTACCGATCATTGAACAGATGCTAT
TTGAATGATATAGAATTGTATATTTGCAATTTCTGAAACGCGTTCTTAAAGGCACACAGATTAATTCAAA
AGGGTCTGGCCGCAAAAAGGTTTATGGTGGCCGATTTTGAGTTTTGTGTGTGATTGCTTTTTCACAATCA
GTGTTTTCAGGATTATGTGATGAACTAGATCTTCAAGTTTCGTTACATTTCATATGTTTTCGGAACTCAC
GAAGTACATATTGGGTATTGTGCTCAAAAAATTCAGCAATCAGCTTCGCTCCGCTGACTTTAGAACCCAA
AAAAATAGTATGGCCAAACTGACTGTGTTACGATCATTTCAATTTTTCAATACATATTTAAGATTTCTAA
GAGTAAGAAGGTCAAAAACTGTTCTGGAATACATATATATTTTTCAGGTTACAATTAGTCAAAAAGTGCA
CTGAAATATACGTTTTAATTTCACGAATAACCCAATTAGTTCAATGTATTTTTGGTCAACCAACGTTAAA
GTTTGGCTTCCAACCAATTATCATTTCTGATCAACCACAATGTTTTTTCTTTATCTGCAAGTTAATTTTT
TATTTTTATCCAGATGTTTGGCATATTTTTCAATTCTTCACTAGCGCCCACTTCTTGCACTTCCGGCGCC
CTGAATCTAATGCATCTGTTGCAAGAATTGAAAGACCAATCAACACATTGTTTTCTTCACGAGATACTGA
AGAAATGAATAAAACCGAGAAAAGAGCCTGTGATAGTGACACTGTGCTAACAAAACCATAGCTGGACTGG
NACGGAGGCACGTATGGTCACAAAATGATGCGANGGGGGCAACNGCCAGCGAGAAATTGAAANCGAACCA
GACGAAANGGTTGAAGCCGNNATTAAAANAAATGNANNAAATTACCTTTGGNAAAGTNTTTCNGCNCGTA
AATNTTCCAGCCCTNTCTATTATTTAACGGNAAAGAACCCGGGGCCCCCGGAANCTGAACCGAACGGNGN
GNNCTCCCCCCGCCCAACCNGGGGGNAAGGCCAANAGGAAAAGGNCCC
